>Addgene plasmid #173677 | Arp3_pLib | addgene full sequence | sequence record 345919 | Addgene NGS Result
TTCTCTGTCACAGAATGAAAATTTTTCTGTCATCTCTTCGTTATTAATGTTTGTAATTGACTGAATATCA
ACGCTTATTTGCAGCCTGAATGGCGAATGGG
[124 nt withheld, positions 102-225]
C
[91 nt withheld, positions 227-317]
A
[49 nt withheld, positions 319-367]
CCTTTGACGTTGGAGTCCACGTTCTT
[37 nt withheld, positions 394-430]
ACCCTATCTCGGTCTATTCTTTTGATTTATAAGGGATTTTGCCGATTTCGGCCTATTGGTTAAAAAATGA
GCTGATTTAACAAAAATTTAACGCGAATTTTAACAAAATATTAACGCTTACAATTTAGGTGGCACTTTTC
GGGGAAATGTGCGCGGAACCCCTATTTGTTTATTTTTCTAAATACATTCAAATATGTATCCGCTCATGAG
ACAATAACCCTGATAAATGCTTCAATAATATTGAAAAAGGAAGAGTATGAGTATTCAACATTTCCGTGTC
GCCCTTATTCCCTTTTTTGCGGCATTTTGCCTTCCTGTTTTTGCTCACCCAGAAACGCTGGTGAAAGTAA
AAGATGCTGAAGATCAGTTGGGTGCACGAGTGGGTTACATCGAACTGGATCTCAACAGCGGTAAGATCCT
TGAGAGTTTTCGCCCCGAAGAACGTTTTCCAATGATGAGCACTTTTAAAGTTCTGCTATGTGGCGCGGTA
TTATCCCGTATTGACGCCGGGCAAGAGCAACTCGGTCGCCGCATACACTATTCTCAGAATGACTTGGTTG
AGTACTCACCAGTCACAGAAAAGCATCTTACGGATGGCATGACAGTAAGAGAATTATGCAGTGCTGCCAT
AACCATGAGTGATAACACTGCGGCCAACTTACTTCTGACAACGATCGGAGGACCGAAGGAGCTAACCGCT
TTTTTGCACAACATGGGGGATCATGTAACTCGCCTTGATCGTTGGGAACCGGAGCTGAATGAAGCCATAC
CAAACGACGAGCGTGACACCACGATGCCTGTAGCAATGGCAACAACGTTGCGCAAACTATTAACTGGCGA
ACTACTTACTCTAGCTTCCCGGCAACAATTAATAGACTGGATGGAGGCGGATAAAGTTGCAGGACCACTT
CTGCGCTCGGCCCTTCCGGCTGGCTGGTTTATTGCTGATAAATCTGGAGCCGGTGAGCGTGGGTCTCGCG
GTATCATTGCAGCACTGGGGCCAGATGGTAAGCCCTCCCGTATCGTAGTTATCTACACGACGGGGAGTCA
GGCAACTATGGATGAACGAAATAGACAGATCGCTGAGATAGGTGCCTCACTGATTAAGCATTGGTAACTG
TCAGACCAAGTTTACTCATATATACTTTAGATTGATTTAAAACTTCATTTTTAATTTAAAAGGATCTAGG
TGAAGATCCTTTTTGATAATCTCATGACCAAAATCCCTTAACGTGAGTTTTCGTTCCACTGAGCGTCAGA
CCCCGTAGAAAAGATCAAAGGATCTTCTTGAGATCCTTTTTTTCTGCGCGTAATCTGCTGCTTGCAAACA
AAAAAACCACCGCTACCAGCGGTGGTTTGTTTGCCGGATCAAGAGCTACCAACTCTTTTTCCGAAGGTAA
CTGGCTTCAGCAGAGCGCAGATACCAAATACTATTCTTCTAGTGTAGCCGTAGTTAGGCCACCACTTCAA
GAACTCTGTAGCACCGCCTACATACCTCGCTCTGCTAATCCTGTTACCAGTGGCTGCTGCCAGTGGCGAT
AAGTCGTGTCTTACCGGGTTGGACTCAAGACGATAGTTACCGGATAAGGCGCAGCGGTCGGGCTGAACGG
GGGGTTCGTGCACACAGCCCAGCTTGGAGCGAACGACCTACACCGAACTGAGATACCTACAGCGTGAGCT
ATGAGAAAGCGCCACGCTTCCCGAAGGGAGAAAGGCGGACAGGTATCCGGTAAGCGGCAGGGTCGGAACA
GGAGAGCGCACGAGGGAGCTTCCAGGGGGAAACGCCTGGTATCTTTATAGTCCTGTCGGGTTTCGCCACC
TCTGACTTGAGCGTCGATTTTTGTGATGCTCGTCAGGGGGGCGGAGCCTATGGAAAAACGCCAGCAACGC
GGCCTTTTTACGGTTCCTGGCCTTTTGCTGGCCTTTTGCTCACATGTTCTTTCCTGCGTTATCCCCTGAT
TCTGTGGATAACCGTATTACCGCCTTTGAGTGAGCTGATACCGCTCGCCGCAGCCGAACGACCGAGCGCA
GCGAGTCAGTGAGCGAGGAAGCGGAAGAGCGCCTGATGCGGTATTTTCTCCTTACGCATCTGTGCGGTAT
TTCACACCGCATAGACCAGCCGCGTAACCTGGCAAAATCGGTTACGGTTGAGTAATAAATGGATGCCCTG
CGTAAGCGGGTGTGGGCGGACAATAAAGTCTTAAACTGAACAAAATAGATCTAAACTATGACAATAAAGT
CTTAAACTAGACAGAATAGTTGTAAACTGAAATCAGTCCAGTTATGCTGTGAAAAAGCATACTGGACTTT
TGTTATGGCTAAAGCAAACTCTTCATTTTCTGAAGTGCAAATTGCCCGTCGTATTAAAGAGGGGCGTGGC
CAAGGGCATGGTAAAGACTATATTCGCGGCGTTGTGACAATTTACCGAACAACTCCGCGGCCGGGAAGCC
GATCTCGGCTTGAACGAATTGTTAGGTGGCGGTACTTGGGTCGATATCAAAGTGCATCACTTCTTCCCGT
ATGCCCAACTTTGTATAGAGAGCCACTGCGGGATCGTCACCGTAATCTGCTTGCACGTAGATCACATAAG
CACCAAGCGCGTTGGCCTCATGCTTGAGGAGATTGATGAGCGCGGTGGCAATGCCCTGCCTCCGGTGCTC
GCCGGAGACTGCGAGATCATAGATATAGATCTCACTACGCGGCTGCTCAAACTTGGGCAGAACGTAAGCC
GCGAGAGCGCCAACAACCGCTTCTTGGTCGAAGGCAGCAAGCGCGATGAATGTCTTACTACGGAGCAAGT
TCCCGAGGTAATCGGAGTCCGGCTGATGTTGGGAGTAGGTGGCTACGTCTCCGAACTCACGACCGAAAAG
ATCAAGAGCAGCCCGCATGGATTTGACTTGGTCAGGGCCGAGCCTACATGTGCGAATGATGCCCATACTT
GAGCCACCTAACTTTGTTTTAGGGCGACTGCCCTGCTGCGTAACATCGTTGCTGCTGCGTAACATCGTTG
CTGCTCCATAACATCAAACATCGACCCACGGCGTAACGCGCTTGCTGCTTGGATGCCCGAGGCATAGACT
GTACAAAAAAACAGTCATAACAAGCCATGAAAACCGCCACTGCGCCGTTACCACCGCTGCGTTCGGTCAA
GGTTCTGGACCAGTTGCGTGAGCGCATACGCTACTTGCATTACAGTTTACGAACCGAACAGGCTTATGTC
AACTGGGTTTGTGCCTTCATCCGTTTCCACGGTGTGCGTCACCCGGCAACCTTGGGCAGCAGCGAAGTCG
AGGCATTTCTGTCCTGGCTGGCGAACGAGCGCAAGGTTTCGGTCTCCACGCATCGTCAGGCATTGGCGGC
CTTGCTGTTCTTCTACGGCAAGGTGCTGTGCACGGATCTGCCCTTGCTTCAGGAGATCGGTAGACCTCGG
CCGTCGCGGCGCTTGCCGGTGGTGCTGACCCCGGATGAAGTGGTTCGCATCCTCGGTTTTCTGGAAGGCG
AGCATCGTTTGTTCGCCCAGGACTCTAGCTATAGTTCTAGTGGTTGGCTACAGCTTTGTTTGTACTATCA
ACAGGTTGAACTGCTGATCAACAGATCCTCTACGCGGCCGCGGTACCATAACTTCGTATAGCATACATTA
TACGAAGTTATCTGGTTTTACTAGTATCGATTCGCGACCTACTCCGGAATATTAATAGATCATGGAGATA
ATTAAAATGATAACCATCTCGCAAATAAATAAGTATTTTACTGTTTTCGTAACAGTTTTGTAATAAAAAA
ACCTATAAATATTCCGGATTATTCATACCGTCCCACCATCGGGCGCGGATCCATGGCG
[1233 nt withheld, positions 4269-5501]
TTTGGCGTCATGTCCTAAACTAGTGGTACCAAGCTTGTCGAGAAGTACTAGAGGATCATAATCAGCCATA
CCACATTTGTAGAGGTTTTACTTGCTTTAAAAAACCTCCCACACCTCCCCCTGAACCTGAAACATAAAAT
GAATGCAATTGTTGTTGTTAACTTGTTTATTGCAGCTTATAATGGTTACAAATAAAGCAATAGCATCACA
AATTTCACAAATAAAGCATTTTTTTCACTGCATTCTAGTTGTGGTTTGTCCAAACTCATCAATGTATCTT
ATCATGTCTGGATCTGATCACTGCTTGAGCCTAGAAGATCCGGCTGCTAACAAAGCCCGAAAGGAAGCTG
AGTTGGCTGCTGCCACCGCTGAGCAATAACTATCATAACCCCTAGGAGATCCGAACCAGATAAGTGAAAT
CTAGTTCCAAACTATTTTGTCATTTTTAATTTTCGTATTAGCTTACGACGCTACACCCAGTTCCCATCTA
TTTTGTCACTCTTCCCTAAATAATCCTTAAAAACTCCATTTCCACCCCTCCCAGTTCCCAACTATTTTGT
CCGCCCACAGCGGGGCATTTTTCTTCCTGTTATGTTTTTAATCAAACATCCTGCCAACTCCATGTGACAA
ACCGTCATCTTCGGCTACTTT
Features (pLannotate 1.2.2; 18 found; start..end, strand, type, name):
     81..97      +  CDS            lacZα (fragment): LacZα fragment of β-galactosidase; lacZ fragment
    102..556     +  rep_origin     f1 ori (sequence partly withheld): f1 bacteriophage origin of replication; arrow indicates direction of (+) strand synthesis
    582..686     +  promoter       AmpR promoter: bla
    687..1547    +  CDS            AmpR: β-lactamase; bla; confers resistance to ampicillin, carbenicillin, and related antibiotics
   1718..2306    +  rep_origin     ori: high-copy-number ColE1/pMB1/pBR322/pUC origin of replication
   2492..2543    -  misc_feature   bom (fragment): basis of mobility region from pBR322
   2611..2835    -  mobile_element Tn7R: mini-Tn7 element (right end of the Tn7 transposon) Tn7
   2902..3435    -  CDS            GmR: gentamycin acetyltransferase; aacC1; confers resistance to gentamycin
   3624..3652    -  promoter       Pc promoter: intI1 (promoter lies within the coding sequence); class 1 integron promoter
   3630..3992    -  CDS            YPR2_ECOLX (fragment): Protein predicted: Swiss-Prot protein existence level 4. From Escherichia coli.
   3992..4019    -  rep_origin     R6K γ ori (fragment): γ replication origin from E. coli plasmid R6K; requires the R6K initiator protein pi for replication
   4048..4081    +  protein_bind   loxP: Cre-mediated recombination occurs in the 8-bp core sequence (GCATACAT). Cre recombinase
   4129..4220    +  promoter       polyhedrin promoter: polh from Autographa californica; promoter for the baculovirus polyhedrin gene
   4263..5516    +  CDS            ACTR3 (sequence partly withheld): ARP3_BOVIN - Also known as ARP3. Experimental evidence at protein level: Swiss-Prot protein existence level 1. ATP-binding component of the Arp2/3 complex, a multiprotein complex that mediates actin polymerization upon stimulation by nucleation-promoting factor (NPF). The Arp2/3 complex mediates the formation of branched actin networks in the cytoplasm, providing the force for cell motility. Seems to contact the pointed end of the daughter actin filament. In podocytes, required for the formation of lamellipodia downstream of AVIL and PLCE1 regulation. In addition to its role in the cytoplasmic
   5555..5638    +  CDS            large T antigen (fragment): large T antigen from SV40 (simian virus 40)
   5661..5795    +  polyA_signal   SV40 poly(A) signal: SV40 polyadenylation signal
   5824..5873    +  CDS            SET1 (fragment): solubility-enhancement tag derived from T7 phage gene 10B
   5905..6070    -  mobile_element Tn7L: mini-Tn7 element (left end of the Tn7 transposon) Tn7
