[The description below was written by a language model from this plasmid's Addgene catalogue record and pLannotate feature annotations shown in this document.]
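Description:
Arp3_pLib is an insect-cell (baculovirus) expression plasmid carrying the human Arp3 subunit (ACTR3) of the Arp2/3 complex in pLib, the entry or "library" vector of the biGBac system. It is about 6.2 kb in total and is maintained in E. coli through a high-copy ColE1/pUC-type origin with ampicillin resistance. An f1 origin is also annotated. The ACTR3 coding sequence was cloned between BamHI and HindIII sites, both of which are retained. It sits downstream of the baculovirus polyhedrin promoter, a very strong late promoter from Autographa californica nucleopolyhedrovirus, and is followed by an SV40 polyadenylation signal. The automated annotation matched the insert to the bovine Arp3 entry, reflecting the high conservation of this protein, but the catalogue record gives the species as human. No epitope or purification tag is recorded. Short hits to lacZα, SV40 large T antigen, R6K γ ori and a solubility tag are only fragments and probably represent backbone remnants rather than functional parts.

The expression cassette, a loxP site and a gentamicin resistance gene driven by the Pc integron promoter all lie between the Tn7R and Tn7L ends. This mini-Tn7 arrangement allows the region to be transposed into a baculoviral bacmid, with gentamicin used to select for the transposed cassette. In the biGBac workflow, single-gene pLib cassettes such as this one are typically amplified and assembled with cassettes for other subunits into larger multigene vectors. The resulting vectors allow a whole multiprotein complex to be co-expressed from one baculovirus. This plasmid therefore serves as the Arp3 building block for recombinant production of human Arp2/3 complex in insect cells, and the associated publication used that complex for cryo-EM structural studies.
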