Addgene plasmid #173677: Arp3_pLib
Purpose: Arp3 subunit of the Human Arp2/3 complex in a library vector for the biGBac system of insect expression
Depositing lab: Roberto Dominguez. Depositing organization: University of Pennsylvania. Publication: Cryo-EM structure of NPF-bound human Arp2/3 complex and activation mechanism. Zimmet A, Van Eeuwen T, Boczkowska M, Rebowski G, Murakami K, Dominguez R. Sci Adv. 2020 Jun 5;6(23). pii: 6/23/eaaz7651. doi: 10.1126/sciadv.aaz7651. Print 2020 Jun. PubMed 32917641.
Backbone
  Vector backbone: pLib
  Backbone size w/o insert (bp): 4970
  Total vector size (bp): 6152
  Vector type: Insect Expression
  Selectable markers: Gentamicin
Growth in bacteria
  Bacterial resistance: Ampicillin, 100 μg/mL
  Growth temperature: 37°C
  Growth strain: DH5alpha
  Copy number: Unknown
Gene/Insert
  Gene/Insert name: Arp3 (alt name: ACTR3)
  Species: H. sapiens (human)
  Insert size (bp): 1269
  Entrez Gene: ACTR3 (a.k.a. ARP3)
  Promoter: polyhedrin
  Cloning method: Restriction Enzyme; 5′ cloning site BamHI (not destroyed); 3′ cloning site HindIII (not destroyed)
  Sequencing primers: 5′ TCAACAGGTTGAACTGCTGATC; 3′ GAAATTTGTGATGCTATTGC (SV40-polyA-Rev)
Terms and licenses: Academic/Nonprofit Terms; Industry Terms: Not Available to Industry
How to cite: Arp3_pLib was a gift from Roberto Dominguez (Addgene plasmid # 173677 ; http://n2t.net/addgene:173677 ; RRID:Addgene_173677)
